>Addgene plasmid #170901 | pGREAT13 | addgene full sequence | sequence record 334553 | Addgene NGS Result
TAACGGATCCGGTCTCAGGAGGTCGACGAGTCAGTAATAAACGGCGTCAAAGTGGTTGCAGCCGGCACAC
ACGAGTCGTGTTTATCAACTCAAAGCACAAATACTTTTCCTCAACCTAAAAATAAGGCAATTAGCCAAAA
ACAACTTTGCGTGTAAACAACGCTCAATACACGTGTCATTTTATTATTAGCTATTGCTTCACCGCCTTAG
CTTTCTCGTGACCTAGTCGTCCTCGTCTTTTCTTCTTCTTCTTCTATAAAACAATACCCAAAGAGCTCTT
CTTCTTCACAATTCAGATTTCAATTTCTCAAAATCTTAAAAACTTTCTCTCAATTCTCTCTACCGTGATC
AAGGTAAATTTCTGTGTTCCTTATTCTCTCAAAATCTTCGATTTTGTTTTCGTTCGATCCCAATTTCGTA
TATGTTCTTTGGTTTAGATTCTGTTAATCTTAGATCGAAGATGATTTTCTGGGTTTGATCGTTAGATATC
ATCTTAATTCTCGATTAGGGTTTCATAGATATCATCCGATTTGTTCAAATAATTTGAGTTTTGTCGAATA
ATTACTCTTCGATTTGTGATTTCTATCTAGATCTGGTGTTAGTTTCTAGTTTGTGCGATCGAATTTGTCG
ATTAATCTGAGTTTTTCTGATTAACAGAATGGAGAGAGAGAAGAACGTGGTGTACGGCCCCGAGCCCAAG
CACCCTCTGGGCAACTTCACCGCCGGCGAGATGCTGTACAACGCTCTGCACAAGCACTCCCACATCCCCC
AGGCCATCCTGGACGTGATGGGCAACGAGTCCCTTTCCTACCAGGAGTTCTTCGACACTACTGTGAAGCT
GGGCCAGAGCCTCCAGAACTGTGGCTACAAGATGAACGATGTCGTGTCGATCTGTGCAGAGAACAACAAG
AGATTCTTCATCCCCATCATCTCCGCCTGGTACATCGGCATGGTGGTGGCCCCTGTGAACGAGGACTATA
TCCCAGACGAGCTGTGTAAAGTGACCGGCATCTCCAAGCCGATCCTGGTCTTTACCACTAGGAAGATCCT
GCCTAAGGTTTTGGAGGTTAAAGACAGAACCAACTACATAAAGAGGATCATCATACTGGACTCTGAAGAG
AACCTGCTGGGCTGCGAGAGCCTGCACAACTTCATGTCCAGGTACTCCGACAACAACCTCCAAACATTCA
AGCCTCTGCACTACGACCCTGTGGACCAGGTAGCCGCCATCCTGTGCTCCTCCGGCACAACCGGCCTGCC
TAAAGGCGTGATGCAGACCCACAGGAACATCTGTGTGAGACTCACACACGCATCTGACCCCAGAGTGGGT
ACACAACTCATCCCCGGCGTATCCGTGCTGGCCTACCTGCCATTCTTCCACGCCTTCGGCTTCAGTATCA
ACCTGGGCTATTTCATGGTGGGCCTGAGAGTGGTGATGCTCCGAAGGTTTAACCAGGAGGTGTTCCTGAA
GGCCATCCAGGACTACGAGGTGAGGAGCGTGATCAACGTTCCCTCCACAATCCTGTTCCTGTCCAAGAGC
CCTCTGGTGGACAAGTACGACCTATCCACCCTGGCGGAGCTGTGCTGTGGAGCCGCTCCTCTGGCGAAGG
AGGTGGCCGAGATCGCCGTGAAGAGGCTGAACCTGCCAGGGATACGGTGTGGCTACGGTCTAACAGAGTC
TACCTCCGCCAACATCCATACTCTGCACAACGAGTTCAAGTCCGGCTCCCTGGGCAAGGTGACACCTTAC
ATGGCCGCCAAGATCATCGACAGGAACACCGGCGAGGCCCTGGGTCCAAACCAGGTGGGCGAGCTGTGCA
TCTGGGGACCTATGGTAACAAAAGGCTATGTGAACAACCCACAGGCTACTAAGGAGGCCATCGACGACGA
CGGCTGGCTGCACTCTGGCGACTTCGGCTACTACGACGAGGACGAGTATTTCTACATCGTGGACCGGTAC
AAGGAGCTGATCAAATACAAGGGCTATCAGGTCGCCCCTGTGGAGCTGGAGGAGATCCTCCTTCAGCACC
CAGGCATCAGGGACGTGGCCGTCGTGGGTATCCCTGACATCGAGGCCGGCGAGCTGCCAGCCGGCTTCGT
GGTGAAGCAGCCCGGCGCCCAACTCACCGCTAAGGAGGTGTACGACTTCCTGGCCCAGAGGGTGTCTCAC
TCCAAGTACCTGAGGGGCGGCGTAAGGTTCGTGGACTCTATCCCCAGGAACGTGACAGGCAAGATTAGTC
GAAAAGAGCTGAGGGAGGCCCTGATGGAGAAGGCTTCTAAGCTGTAAGCTTGCTCTCAAGATCAAAGGCT
TAAAAAGCTGGGGTTTTATGAATGGGATCAAAGTTTCTTTTTTTCTTTTATATTTGCTTCTCCATTTGTT
TGTTTCATTTCCCTTTTTGTTTTCGTTTCTATGATGCACTTGTGTGTGACAAACTCTCTGGGTTTTTACT
TACGTCTGCGTTTCAAAAAAAAAAACCGCTTTCGTTTTGCGTTTTAGTCCCATTGTTTTGTAGCTCTGAG
TGATCGAATTGATGCCTCTTTATTCCTTTTGTTCCCTATAATTTCTTTCAAAACTCAGAAGAAAAACCTT
GAAACTCTTTGCAATGTTAATATAAGTATTGTATAAGATTTTTATTGATTTGGTTATTAGTCTTACTTTT
GCTACCTCCATCTTCACTTGGAACTGATATTCTGAATAGTTAAAGCGTTACATGTCCTCCATTCACAAAT
GAACTTAAACTAGCACAAAGTCAGATATTTTAAGATCGCACCATTTTATATAACCCCAATCGTCAATTCT
ACTGTTTCAAGTTTTACACCAAAACAATTACGAGGTGTATCTATTCGTTACTCTTTTCGCTTATTAATCC
TTTTACATGATGCAAAATATAACAAATTAATTTCAAATTGTCCTGCACATTTGGTTTATACATCTTGATT
CCAAAAAGTCGCTGTCAGGAGATACATGAGAATTAAGGGAGTCACGGTATGACCCCCGCCGATGACGCGG
GACAAGCCGTTTTACGTTTGGAACTGACAGAACCGCAACGTTGAAGGAGCCACTGAGCCGCGGGTTTCTG
GAGTTTAATGAGCTAAGCACATACGTCAGAAACCATTATTGCGCGTTCAAAAGTCGCCTAAGGTCACTAT
CAGCTAGCAAATATTTCTTGTCAAAAATGCTCCACTGACGTTCCATAAATTCCCCTCGGTATCCAATTAG
AGTCTCATATTCACTCTCAACTCGATCGAGGCAATGGAGAACATGGAGAACGACGAGAACATTGTGGTGG
GACCCAAGCCGTTCTACCCGATCGAGGAGGGTTCCGCTGGCACCCAGCTGCGCAAGTACATGGAGCGCTA
CGCTAAGCTGGGTGCTATCGCCTTCACCAACGCCGTGACCGGTGTGGATTACTCCTACGCCGAGTACCTG
GAGAAGTCCTGCTGCCTCGGAAAGGCCCTGCAGAACTACGGTCTGGTCGTGGATGGCCGCATTGCCCTCT
GCTCGGAGAACTGCGAGGAGTTCTTCATTCCCGTGATCGCTGGTCTGTTCATCGGAGTCGGCGTTGCCCC
AACCAACGAGATCTACACCCTGCGCGAGCTGGTCCACAGCCTGGGTATCAGCAAGCCGACCATCGTTTTC
TCGAGCAAGAAGGGCCTCGACAAGGTTATCACCGTGCAAAAAACCGTCACCACCATCAAGACCATCGTTA
TCCTGGATTCCAAGGTTGACTACCGCGGTTACCAGTGCCTCGACACCTTCATCAAGCGTAACACCCCACC
CGGCTTCCAAGCCTCCTCCTTCAAAACCGTGGAGGTTGATCGCAAGGAGCAGGTGGCCCTGATCATGAAC
TCCTCCGGCTCCACCGGTCTGCCAAAGGGCGTGCAGCTGACCCACGAGAACACCGTCACCCGCTTCTCGC
ATGCCCGTGATCCCATCTACGGCAACCAGGTGTCCCCAGGCACCGCCGTCCTGACCGTCGTGCCCCTCCA
CCACGGCTTCGGCATGTTCACCACTCTCGGCTACTTGATCTGCGGCTTCCGTGTGGTGATGCTGACTAAG
TTCGACGAGGAGACTTTCCTCAAGACCCTGCAAGACTACAAGTGCACTTACGTGATCCTGGTGCCGACCC
TGTTCGCCATCCTGAACAAGAGCGAGCTGTTGAACAAATACGACCTGTCGAACCTGGTGGAGATCGCTTC
CGGCGGCGCCCCACTGTCGAAGGAAGTTGGCGAGGCCGTTGCTCGCCGCTTCAACCTGCCCGGCGTCCGT
CAGGGTTACGGCCTGACCGAGACTACCTCGGCTATCATCATCACCCCCGAGGGCGACGATAAGCCCGGCG
CTTCCGGCAAGGTTGTTCCACTCTTCAAAGCCAAGGTGATCGACCTGGACACCAAGAAGTCCCTGGGTCC
CAACCGTCGCGGAGAAGTGTGCGTCAAGGGCCCCATGCTGATGAAGGGCTACGTCAACAACCCAGAGGCC
ACCAAGGAGTTGATCGACGAGGAGGGCTGGCTGCACACTGGTGACATCGGTTACTACGACGAAGAGAAGC
ACTTCTTCATCGTTGACCGCCTGAAGTCCTTGATCAAGTACAAGGGCTACCAGGTTCCCCCCGCCGAGCT
CGAGAGCGTCCTGCTGCAGCACCCCTCCATTTTCGATGCCGGAGTGGCCGGTGTCCCCGATCCCGTGGCT
GGCGAGCTGCCAGGTGCCGTCGTCGTGCTGGAGTCCGGCAAGAACATGACCGAGAAGGAAGTGATGGATT
ACGTGGCCTCGCAAGTGTCCAACGCCAAGCGCCTGCGCGGCGGCGTGCGCTTCGTGGATGAGGTGCCCAA
GGGCCTCACCGGAAAGATCGACGGTCGCGCTATCCGCGAGATCCTCAAGAAGCCCGTGGCCAAGATGTGA
GCTTGGAATGGATCTTCGATCCCGATCGTTCAAACATTTGGCAATAAAGTTTCTTAAGATTGAATCCTGT
TGCCGGTCTTGCGACGATTATCATATAATTTCTGTTGAATTACGTTAAGCATGTAATAATTAACATGTAA
TGCATGACGTTATTTATGAGATGGGTTTTTATGATTAGAGTCCCGCAATTATACATTTAATACGCGATAG
AAAACAAAATATAGCGCGCAAACTAGGATAAATTATCGCGCGCGGTGTCATCTATGTTACTAGATCGGGA
ATTGCCAAGCTAATTCTTGAAGATGAAAGGGCCTCGTGATACGCCTATTTTTATAGGTTAATGTCATGAT
AATAATGGTTTCTTAGACGTCAGGTGGCACTTTTCGGGGAAATGTGCGCGGAACCCCTATTTGTTTATTT
TTCTAAATACATTCAAATATGTATCCGCTCATGAGACAATAACCCTGATAAATGCTTCAATAATGGGACC
GACTCGCGCTGTCATGAGACCGGATCCTGACAGGATATATTGGCGGGTAAACTAAGTCGCTGTATGTGTT
TGTTTGAGATCTCATGTGAGCAAAAGGCCAGCAAAAGGCCAGGAACCGTAAAAAGGCCGCGTTGCTGGCG
TTTTTCCATAGGCTCCGCCCCCCTGACGAGCATCACAAAAATCGACGCTCAAGTCAGAGGTGGCGAAACC
CGACAGGACTATAAAGATACCAGGCGTTTCCCCCTGGAAGCTCCCTCGTGCGCTCTCCTGTTCCGACCCT
GCCGCTTACCGGATACCTGTCCGCCTTTCTCCCTTCGGGAAGCGTGGCGCTTTCTCATAGCTCACGCTGT
AGGTATCTCAGTTCGGTGTAGGTCGTTCGCTCCAAGCTGGGCTGTGTGCACGAACCCCCCGTTCAGCCCG
ACCGCTGCGCCTTATCCGGTAACTATCGTCTTGAGTCCAACCCGGTAAGACACGACTTATCGCCACTGGC
AGCAGCCACTGGTAACAGGATTAGCAGAGCGAGGTATGTAGGCGGTGCTACAGAGTTCTTGAAGTGGTGG
CCTAACTACGGCTACACTAGAAGAACAGTATTTGGTATCTGCGCTCTGCTGAAGCCAGTTACCTTCGGAA
GAAGAGTTGGTAGCTCTTGATCCGGCAAACAAACCACCGCTGGTAGCGGTGGTTTTTTTGTTTGCAAGCA
GCAGATTACGCGCAGAAAAAAAGGATCTCAAGAAGATCCTTTGATCTTTTCTACGGGGTCTGACGCTCAG
TGGAACGAAAACTCACGTTAAGGGATTTTGGTCATGAGATTATCAAAAAGGATCTTCACCTAGATCCTTT
TAAATTAAAAATGAAGTTTTAAATCAATCTAAAGTATATATGTGTAACATTGGTCTAGTGATTATTTGCC
GACTACCTTGGTGATCTCGCCTTTCACGTAGTGGACAAATTCTTCCAACTGATCTGCGCGCGAGGCCAAG
CGATCTTCTTCTTGTCCAAGATAAGCCTGTCTAGCTTCAAGTATGACGGGCTGATACTGGGCCGGCAGGC
GCTCCATTGCCCAGTCGGCAGCGACATCCTTCGGCGCGATTTTGCCGGTTACTGCGCTGTACCAAATGCG
GGACAACGTAAGCACTACATTTCGCTCATCACCAGCCCAGTCGGGCGGCGAGTTCCATAGCGTTAAGGTT
TCATTTAGCGCCTCAAATAGATCCTGTTCAGGAACCGGATCAAAGAGTTCCTCCGCCGCTGGACCTACCA
AGGCAACGCTATGTTCTCTTGCTTTTGTCAGCAAGATAGCCAGATCAATGTCGATCGTGGCTGGCTCGAA
GATACCTGCAAGAATGTCATTGCGCTGCCATTCTCCAAATTGCAGTTCGCGCTTAGCTGGATAACGCCAC
GGAATGATGTCGTCGTGCACAACAATGGTGACTTCTACAGCGCGGAGAATCTCGCTCTCTCCAGGGGAAG
CCGAAGTTTCCAAAAGGTCGTTGATCAAAGCTCGCCGCGTTGTTTCATCAAGCCTTACGGTCACCGTAAC
CAGCAAATCAATATCACTGTGTGGCTTCAGGCCGCCATCCACTGCGGAGCCGTACAAATGTACGGCCAGC
AACGTCGGTTCGAGATGGCGCTCGATGACGCCAACTACCTCTGATAGTTGAGTCGATACTTCGGCGATCA
CCGCTTCCCTCATAATGTTTAACTTTGTTTTAGGGCGACTGCCCTGCTGCGTAACATCGTTGCTGCTCCA
TAACATCAAACATCGACCCACGGCGTAACGCGCTTGCTGCTTGGATGCCCGAGGCATAGACTGTACCCCA
AAAAAACAGTCATAACAAGCCATGAAAACCGCCACTGCGCCGTTACCACCGCTGCGTTCGGTCAAGGTTC
TGGACCAGTTGCGTGAGCGCATACGCTACTTGCATTACAGCTTACGAACCGAACAGGCTTATGTCCACTG
GGTTCGTGCCTTCATCCGTTTCCACGGTGTGCGTCACCCGGCAACCTTGGGTAGCAGCGAAGTCGAGGCA
TTTCTGTCCTGGCTGGAACACCCCTTGTATTACTGTTTATGTAAGCAGACAGTTTTATTGTTCATGATGA
TATATTTTTATCTTGTGCAATGTAACATCAGAGATTTTGAGACACAACGTGGCTTTGTTGAATAAATCGA
ACTTTTGCTGAGTTGAAGGATCAGATCACGCATCTTCCCGACAACGCAGACCGTTCCGTGGCAAAGCAAA
AGTTCAAAATCACCAACTGGTCCACCTACAACAAAGCTCTCATCAACCGTGGCTCCCTCACTTTCTGGCT
GGATGATGGGGCGATTCAGGCGATCCCCATCCAACAGCCCGCCGTCGAGCGGGCTTTTTTATCCCCGGAA
GCCTGTGGATAGAGGGTAGTTATCCACGTGAAACCGCTAATGCCCCGCAAAGCCTTGATTCACGGGGCTT
TCCGGCCCGCTCCAAAAACTATCCACGTGAAATCGCTAATCAGGGTACGTGAAATCGCTAATCGGAGTAC
GTGAAATCGCTAATAAGGTCACGTGAAATCGCTAATCAAAAAGGCACGTGAGAACGCTAATAGCCCTTTC
AGATCAACAGCTTGCAAACACCCCTCGCTCCGGCAAGTAGTTACAGCAAGTAGTATGTTCAATTAGCTTT
TCAATTATGAATATATATATCAATTATTGGTCGCCCTTGGCTTGTGGACAATGCGCTACGCGCACCGGCT
CCGCCCGTGGACAACCGCAAGCGGTTGCCCACCGTCGAGCGCCTTTGCCCACAACCCGGCGGCCGGCCGC
AACAGATCGTTTTATAAATTTTTTTTTTTGAAAAAGAAAAAGCCCGAAAGGCGGCAACCTCTCGGGCTTC
TGGATTTCCGATCCCCGGAATTAGATCTTGGCAGGATATATTGTGGTG
Features (pLannotate 1.2.2; 13 found; start..end, strand, type, name):
   1396..1412    -  promoter       dU6-3 promoter (fragment): RNA polymerase III promoter for Drosophila U6-3 snRNA (Port et al., 2014)
   3040..3219    +  promoter       NOS promoter: nopaline synthase promoter
   3278..4897    +  CDS            LUCI_LUCCR: Experimental evidence at protein level: Swiss-Prot protein existence level 1. Produces green light with a wavelength of 544 nm. From Luciola cruciata (Japanese firefly) (Genji firefly).
   4924..5176    +  terminator     NOS terminator: nopaline synthase terminator and poly(A) signal
   5297..5384    +  promoter       AmpR promoter (fragment): bla
   5418..5442    +  misc_feature   RB T-DNA repeat: right border repeat from nopaline C58 T-DNA
   5533..6121    -  rep_origin     ori: high-copy-number ColE1/pMB1/pBR322/pUC origin of replication
   6295..7083    -  CDS            aadA: S3AD_ECOLX - Experimental evidence at protein level: Swiss-Prot protein existence level 1. Mediates bacterial resistance to the antibiotics streptomycin and spectinomycin. From Escherichia coli.
   7090..7146    -  CDS            GmR (fragment): gentamycin acetyltransferase; aacC1; confers resistance to gentamycin
   7322..7345    -  promoter       Pc promoter (fragment): intI1 (promoter lies within the coding sequence); class 1 integron promoter
   7621..7722    +  CDS            TRA2_ECOLX (fragment): Protein predicted: Swiss-Prot protein existence level 4. Required for transposition of transposon Tn903. From Escherichia coli.
   7727..8162    +  rep_origin     pSa ori: origin of replication from bacterial plasmid pSa
   8289..3       +  misc_feature   LB T-DNA repeat (across the origin): left border repeat from nopaline C58 T-DNA (truncated)
