[The description below was written by a language model from this plasmid's Addgene catalogue record and pLannotate feature annotations shown in this document.]
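Description:
pGREAT13 is a GoldenBraid plant binary vector built in the pDGB1_omega1 backbone. It carries two transcriptional units that together form a ratiometric dual-colour luciferase reporter. The plasmid is propagated in E. coli at high copy from a ColE1/pUC-type origin and selected with spectinomycin through the aadA gene. It also contains the pSa origin, which lacks its own replication function, so the helper plasmid pSOUP is needed for maintenance in Agrobacterium, as the depositor notes. Nopaline-type left and right T-DNA border repeats flank the payload, allowing Agrobacterium-mediated delivery into plant cells.

The roughly 5.4 kb insert has two parts. In the first unit, the Arabidopsis UBQ10 promoter drives E-Luc, an enhanced green-emitting beetle luciferase from Pyrearinus termitilluminans, followed by the Arabidopsis ACT2 terminator. This coding sequence carries a silent change that removes an internal BbsI site for compatibility with Type IIS assembly. In the second unit, the NOS promoter drives Red-F, a Luciola cruciata firefly luciferase bearing the S286Y substitution that shifts emission to red, followed by the NOS terminator. The automated feature table identifies only the NOS promoter, Luciola luciferase and NOS terminator. The UBQ10–E-Luc–ACT2 unit is not annotated, though the unassigned region upstream of the NOS promoter is consistent with it. Small hits such as the dU6-3, AmpR promoter, GmR and Tn903 fragments are probably incidental matches or backbone remnants.

The two units were joined by Esp3I assembly, which destroyed those sites, and the combined module can be released with BsaI for further GoldenBraid assembly. Because the two luciferases emit at distinguishable colours, one signal can be used to normalise the other. This supports fast characterisation of transcriptional regulatory elements in plants.
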