Addgene plasmid #170901: pGREAT13
Purpose: GoldenBraid Double Transcriptional Unit - pAtUBQ10_E-Luc_AtACT2t+pNOS_Red-F_NOSt
Depositing lab: Markita Landry. Depositing organization: University of California, Berkeley. Publication: A Ratiometric Dual Color Luciferase Reporter for Fast Characterization of Transcriptional Regulatory Elements in Plants. Gonzalez-Grandio E, Demirer GS, Ma W, Brady S, Landry MP. ACS Synth Biol. 2021 Sep 14. doi: 10.1021/acssynbio.1c00248. PubMed 34520169.
Backbone
  Vector backbone: pDGB1_omega1
  Backbone manufacturer: Diego Orzaez Lab
  Backbone size w/o insert (bp): 2925
  Vector type: Plant Expression, Luciferase, Synthetic Biology
Growth in bacteria
  Bacterial resistance: Spectinomycin, 50 μg/mL
  Growth temperature: 37°C
  Growth strain: DH5alpha
  Copy number: High Copy
Gene/Insert
  Gene/Insert name: E-Luc (alt name: Enhanced beetle luciferase)
  Species: Pyrearinus termitilluminans (E-Luc) and Luciola curciata (Red-F)
  Insert size (bp): 5400
  Mutation: c.375C>T silent mutation to remove BbsI site (E-Luc), p.S286Y Red mutant (RedF)
  Promoter: pAtUBQ10
  Cloning method: Restriction Enzyme; 5′ cloning site Esp3I (destroyed during cloning); 3′ cloning site Esp3I (destroyed during cloning)
  Sequencing primers: 5′ GGGAAACGCCTGGTATCTTT; 3′ CCGATCCCCGGAATTAGATC
Terms and licenses: Academic/Nonprofit Terms; Industry Terms: Not Available to Industry
Depositor comments: Encodes both E-Luc and Red-F transcriptional units. Insert can be excised by BsaI digestion. Requires pSOUP for replication in agrobacterium . Please visit https://www.biorxiv.org/content/10.1101/2021.05.26.443018v2 to read the preprint on bioRxiv
How to cite: pGREAT13 was a gift from Markita Landry (Addgene plasmid # 170901 ; http://n2t.net/addgene:170901 ; RRID:Addgene_170901)
